Addgene plasmid #50643: pHIS3p:yomWasabi-Tub1+3'UTR::LEU2
Depositing lab: Wei-Lih Lee. Depositing organization: University of Massachusetts, Amherst. Publication: Improved Plasmids for Fluorescent Protein Tagging of Microtubules in Saccharomyces cerevisiae. Markus SM, Omer S, Baranowski K, Lee WL. Traffic. 2015 Jul;16(7):773-86. doi: 10.1111/tra.12276. Epub 2015 Apr 28. PubMed 25711127.
Backbone
  Vector backbone: pFA6a
  Vector type: Yeast Expression
  Selectable markers: LEU2
Growth in bacteria
  Bacterial resistance: Ampicillin, 100 μg/mL
  Growth temperature: 37°C
  Growth strain: DH5alpha
  Copy number: High Copy
Gene/Insert
  Gene/Insert name: yomWasabi-Tub1 (alt name: yomWasabi-a-tubulin)
  Species: S. cerevisiae (budding yeast)
  Insert size (bp): 2174
  Promoter: HIS3p
  Tag / fusion protein: yomWasabi (N terminal on insert)
  Cloning method: Restriction Enzyme; 5′ cloning site XhoI (not destroyed); 3′ cloning site SalI (not destroyed)
  Sequencing primers: 5′ T7; 3′ SP6
Terms and licenses: Academic/Nonprofit Terms; Industry Terms: Not Available to Industry
How to cite: pHIS3p:yomWasabi-Tub1+3'UTR::LEU2 was a gift from Wei-Lih Lee (Addgene plasmid # 50643 ; http://n2t.net/addgene:50643 ; RRID:Addgene_50643)
