[The description below was written by a language model from this plasmid's Addgene catalogue record and pLannotate feature annotations shown in this document.]
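Description:
pHIS3p:yomWasabi-Tub1+3'UTR::LEU2 is a yeast expression plasmid built on the pFA6a backbone for fluorescently labelling microtubules in Saccharomyces cerevisiae. In E. coli it is maintained as a high-copy plasmid through a ColE1/pUC-type origin and selected with ampicillin via the β-lactamase gene. The feature table shows no yeast replication origin or centromere (no 2μ or CEN/ARS element), which is consistent with an integrating design, although the record does not spell out the integration strategy or target locus. Selection in yeast relies on the LEU2 marker, present with its own promoter and oriented opposite to the tubulin cassette, allowing growth of leu2 strains without leucine.

The payload is a fusion of yomWasabi to the N terminus of Tub1, the budding yeast α-tubulin. mWasabi is a constitutively fluorescent green protein derived from Clavularia; the "yo" prefix presumably denotes a yeast codon-optimised version, though the record does not define it. Expression is driven by the S. cerevisiae HIS3 promoter, which sits immediately upstream of the fluorescent protein coding sequence. The annotated TUB1 coding region begins some distance downstream of mWasabi; the record does not say what occupies this gap. It is followed by several hundred bases that, as the name indicates, carry the native TUB1 3'UTR; a short fragment of ALO1 annotated in this region probably reflects neighbouring genomic sequence. The cassette was cloned between XhoI and SalI sites and is flanked by T7 and SP6 promoters, which serve as sequencing primer sites. Small annotated fragments of rop, lacI, bom, NFS1 and another yeast ORF appear to be backbone or genomic remnants rather than functional parts.

The plasmid belongs to a set of improved tools for tagging microtubules, and is suited to live-cell imaging of spindle and cytoplasmic microtubule dynamics in green.
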