Features (pLannotate 1.2.2; 18 found; start..end, strand, type, name):
     88..123     -  CDS            rop (fragment): Rop protein, which maintains plasmids at low copy number; rop
    218..322     +  promoter       AmpR promoter: bla
    323..1183    +  CDS            AmpR: β-lactamase; bla; confers resistance to ampicillin, carbenicillin, and related antibiotics
   1354..1942    +  rep_origin     ori: high-copy-number ColE1/pMB1/pBR322/pUC origin of replication
   2125..2178    +  CDS            lacI (fragment): lac repressor; lacI; The lac repressor binds to the lac operator to inhibit transcription in E. coli. This inhibition can be relieved by adding lactose or isopropyl-β-D-thiogalactopyranoside (IPTG).
   2200..2218    +  promoter       T7 promoter: promoter for bacteriophage T7 RNA polymerase
   2254..2299    +  misc_feature   bom (fragment): basis of mobility region from pBR322
   2298..2414    +  CDS            NFS1 (fragment): NFS1_YEAST - Also known as SPL1 From Saccharomyces cerevisiae (strain ATCC 204508 / S288c) (Baker's yeast).
   2779..3870    -  CDS            LEU2: LEU3_YEAST - Experimental evidence at protein level: Swiss-Prot protein existence level 1. Catalyzes the oxidation of 3-carboxy-2-hydroxy-4- methylpentanoate (3-isopropylmalate) to 3-carboxy-4-methyl-2- oxopentanoate. The product decarboxylates to 4-methyl-2 oxopentanoate. From Saccharomyces cerevisiae (strain ATCC 204508 / S288c) (Baker's yeast).
   3871..4278    -  promoter       LEU2 promoter: S. cerevisiae LEU2
   4418..4495    -  CDS            YO192_YEAST (fragment): Experimental evidence at protein level: Swiss-Prot protein existence level 1. From Saccharomyces cerevisiae (strain ATCC 204508 / S288c) (Baker's yeast).
   4525..4577    +  misc_feature   bom (fragment): basis of mobility region from pBR322
   4640..4826    +  promoter       HIS3 promoter: S. cerevisiae HIS3
   4833..5540    +  CDS            mWasabi: mWasabi is a basic (constitutively fluorescent) green fluorescent protein published in 2008, derived from Clavularia sp.. It has high acid sensitivity.
   5687..7003    +  CDS            TUB1: TBA1_YEAST - Experimental evidence at protein level: Swiss-Prot protein existence level 1. Tubulin is the major constituent of microtubules. It binds two moles of GTP, one at an exchangeable site on the beta chain and one at a non-exchangeable site on the alpha chain. From Saccharomyces cerevisiae (strain ATCC 204508 / S288c) (Baker's yeast).
   7576..7641    +  CDS            ALO1 (fragment): ALO_YEAST - Experimental evidence at protein level: Swiss-Prot protein existence level 1. Can oxidize L-gulono-1,4-lactone as well as D-arabinono-1,4- lactone and L-galactono-1,4-lactone. From Saccharomyces cerevisiae (strain ATCC 204508 / S288c) (Baker's yeast).
   7665..7683    -  promoter       SP6 promoter: promoter for bacteriophage SP6 RNA polymerase
   7746..7797    -  misc_feature   bom (fragment): basis of mobility region from pBR322
>Addgene plasmid #50643 | pHIS3p:yomWasabi-Tub1+3'UTR::LEU2 | depositor full sequence | sequence record 75758 | Full Sequence
AACACCCGCTGACGCGCCCTGACGGGCTTGTCTGCTCCCGGCATCCGCTTACAGACAAGCTGTGACCGTC
TCCGGGAGCTGCATGTGTCAGAGGTTTTCACCGTCATCACCGAAACGCGCGAGACGAAAGGGCCTCGTGA
TACGCCTATTTTTATAGGTTAATGTCATGATAATAATGGTTTCTTAGACGTCAGGTGGCACTTTTCGGGG
AAATGTGCGCGGAACCCCTATTTGTTTATTTTTCTAAATACATTCAAATATGTATCCGCTCATGAGACAA
TAACCCTGATAAATGCTTCAATAATATTGAAAAAGGAAGAGTATGAGTATTCAACATTTCCGTGTCGCCC
TTATTCCCTTTTTTGCGGCATTTTGCCTTCCTGTTTTTGCTCACCCAGAAACGCTGGTGAAAGTAAAAGA
TGCTGAAGATCAGTTGGGTGCACGAGTGGGTTACATCGAACTGGATCTCAACAGCGGTAAGATCCTTGAG
AGTTTTCGCCCCGAAGAACGTTTTCCAATGATGAGCACTTTTAAAGTTCTGCTATGTGGCGCGGTATTAT
CCCGTATTGACGCCGGGCAAGAGCAACTCGGTCGCCGCATACACTATTCTCAGAATGACTTGGTTGAGTA
CTCACCAGTCACAGAAAAGCATCTTACGGATGGCATGACAGTAAGAGAATTATGCAGTGCTGCCATAACC
ATGAGTGATAACACTGCGGCCAACTTACTTCTGACAACGATCGGAGGACCGAAGGAGCTAACCGCTTTTT
TGCACAACATGGGGGATCATGTAACTCGCCTTGATCGTTGGGAACCGGAGCTGAATGAAGCCATACCAAA
CGACGAGCGTGACACCACGATGCCTGTAGCAATGGCAACAACGTTGCGCAAACTATTAACTGGCGAACTA
CTTACTCTAGCTTCCCGGCAACAATTAATAGACTGGATGGAGGCGGATAAAGTTGCAGGACCACTTCTGC
GCTCGGCCCTTCCGGCTGGCTGGTTTATTGCTGATAAATCTGGAGCCGGTGAGCGTGGGTCTCGCGGTAT
CATTGCAGCACTGGGGCCAGATGGTAAGCCCTCCCGTATCGTAGTTATCTACACGACGGGGAGTCAGGCA
ACTATGGATGAACGAAATAGACAGATCGCTGAGATAGGTGCCTCACTGATTAAGCATTGGTAACTGTCAG
ACCAAGTTTACTCATATATACTTTAGATTGATTTAAAACTTCATTTTTAATTTAAAAGGATCTAGGTGAA
GATCCTTTTTGATAATCTCATGACCAAAATCCCTTAACGTGAGTTTTCGTTCCACTGAGCGTCAGACCCC
GTAGAAAAGATCAAAGGATCTTCTTGAGATCCTTTTTTTCTGCGCGTAATCTGCTGCTTGCAAACAAAAA
AACCACCGCTACCAGCGGTGGTTTGTTTGCCGGATCAAGAGCTACCAACTCTTTTTCCGAAGGTAACTGG
CTTCAGCAGAGCGCAGATACCAAATACTGTCCTTCTAGTGTAGCCGTAGTTAGGCCACCACTTCAAGAAC
TCTGTAGCACCGCCTACATACCTCGCTCTGCTAATCCTGTTACCAGTGGCTGCTGCCAGTGGCGATAAGT
CGTGTCTTACCGGGTTGGACTCAAGACGATAGTTACCGGATAAGGCGCAGCGGTCGGGCTGAACGGGGGG
TTCGTGCACACAGCCCAGCTTGGAGCGAACGACCTACACCGAACTGAGATACCTACAGCGTGAGCATTGA
GAAAGCGCCACGCTTCCCGAAGGGAGAAAGGCGGACAGGTATCCGGTAAGCGGCAGGGTCGGAACAGGAG
AGCGCACGAGGGAGCTTCCAGGGGGAAACGCCTGGTATCTTTATAGTCCTGTCGGGTTTCGCCACCTCTG
ACTTGAGCGTCGATTTTTGTGATGCTCGTCAGGGGGGCGGAGCCTATGGAAAAACGCCAGCAACGCGGCC
TTTTTACGGTTCCTGGCCTTTTGCTGGCCTTTTGCTCACATGTTCTTTCCTGCGTTATCCCCTGATTCTG
TGGATAACCGTATTACCGCCTTTGAGTGAGCTGATACCGCTCGCCGCAGCCGAACGACCGAGCGCAGCGA
GTCAGTGAGCGAGGAAGCGGAAGAGCGCCCAATACGCAAACCGCCTCTCCCCGCGCGTTGGCCGATTCAT
TAATGCAGGTTAACCTGGCTTATCGAAATTAATACGACTCACTATAGGGAGACCGGCAGATCCGCGGCCG
CATAGGCCACTAGTTAACTATGCGGCATCAGAGCAGATTGTACTGAGAGTGCACCATATCGACTACGTCG
TTAAGGCCGTTTCTGACAGAGTAAAATTCTTGAGGGAACTTTCACCATTATGGGAAATGGTTCAAGAAGG
TATTGACTTAAACTCCATCAAATGGTCAGGTCATTGAGTGTTTTTTATTTGTTGTATTTTTTTTTTTTTA
GAGAAAATCCTCCAATATATAAATTAGGAATCATAGTTTCATGATTTTCTGTTACACCTAACTTTTTGTG
TGGTGCCCTCCTCCTTGTCAATATTAATGTTAAAGTGCAATTCTTTTTCCTTATCACGTTGAGCCATTAG
TATCAATTTGCTTACCTGTATTCCTTTACATCCTCCTTTTTCTCCTTCTTGATAAATGTATGTAGATTGC
GTATATAGTTTCGTCTACCCTATGAACATATTCCATTTTGTAATTTCGTGTCGTTTCTATTATGAATTTC
ATTTATAAAGTTTATGTACAAATATCATAAAAAAAGAGAATCTTTTTAAGCAAGGATTTTCTTAACTTCT
TCGGCGACAGCATCACCGACTTCGGTGGTACTGTTGGAACCACCTAAATCACCAGTTCTGATACCTGCAT
CCAAAACCTTTTTAACTGCATCTTCAATGGCCTTACCTTCTTCAGGCAAGTTCAATGACAATTTCAACAT
CATTGCAGCAGACAAGATAGTGGCGATAGGGTTGACCTTATTCTTTGGCAAATCTGGAGCAGAACCGTGG
CATGGTTCGTACAAACCAAATGCGGTGTTCTTGTCTGGCAAAGAGGCCAAGGACGCAGATGGCAACAAAC
CCAAGGAACCTGGGATAACGGAGGCTTCATCGGAGATGATATCACCAAACATGTTGCTGGTGATTATAAT
ACCATTTAGGTGGGTTGGGTTCTTAACTAGGATCATGGCGGCAGAATCAATCAATTGATGTTGAACCTTC
AATGTAGGGAATTCGTTCTTGATGGTTTCCTCCACAGTTTTTCTCCATAATCTTGAAGAGGCCAAAACAT
TAGCTTTATCCAAGGACCAAATAGGCAATGGTGGCTCATGTTGTAGGGCCATGAAAGCGGCCATTCTTGT
GATTCTTTGCACTTCTGGAACGGTGTATTGTTCACTATCCCAAGCGACACCATCACCATCGTCTTCCTTT
CTCTTACCAAAGTAAATACCTCCCACTAATTCTCTGACAACAACGAAGTCAGTACCTTTAGCAAATTGTG
GCTTGATTGGAGATAAGTCTAAAAGAGAGTCGGATGCAAAGTTACATGGTCTTAAGTTGGCGTACAATTG
AAGTTCTTTACGGATTTTTAGTAAACCTTGTTCAGGTCTAACACTACCGGTACCCCATTTAGGACCACCC
ACAGCACCTAACAAAACGGCATCAGCCTTCTTGGAGGCTTCCAGCGCCTCATCTGGAAGTGGGACACCTG
TAGCATCGATAGCAGCACCACCAATTAAATGATTTTCGAAATCGAACTTGACATTGGAACGAACATCAGA
AATAGCTTTAAGAACCTTAATGGCTTCGGCTGTGATTTCTTGACCAACGTGGTCACCTGGCAAAACGACG
ATCTTCTTAGGGGCAGACATTAGAATGGTATATCCTTGAAATATATATATATATATTGCTGAAATGTAAA
AGGTAAGAAAAGTTAGAAAGTAAGACGATTGCTAACCACCTATTGGAAAAAACAATAGGTCCTTAAATAA
TATTGTCAACTTCAAGTATTGTGATGCAAGCATTTAGTCATGAACGCTTCTCTATTCTATATGAAAAGCC
GGTTCCGGCGCTCTCACCTTTCCTTTTTCTCCCAATTTTTCAGTTGAAAAAGGTATATGCGTCAGGCGAC
CTCTGAAATTAACAAAAAATTTCCAGTCATCGAATTTGATTCTGTGCGATAGCGCCCCTGTGTGTTCTCG
TTATGTTGAGGAAAAAAATAATGGTTGCTAAGAGATTCGAACTCTTGCATCTTACGATACCTGAGTATTC
CCACAGTTAACTGCGGTCAAGATATTTCTTGAATCAGGCGCCTTAGACCGCTCGGCCAAACAACCAATTA
CTTGTTGAGAAATAGAGTATAATTATCCTATAAATATAACGTTTTTGAACACACATGAACAAGGAAGTAC
AGGACAATTGATTTTGAAGAGAATGTGGATTTTGATGTAATTGTTGGGATTCCATTTTTAATAAGGCAAT
AATATTAGGTATGTGGATATACTAGAAGTTCTCCTCGAGGGTCGATATGCGGTGTGAAATACCGCACAGA
TGCGTAAGGAGAAAATACCGCATCAGGGGCGCGCCTTAATTAACCACTAAAGGGAACAAAAGCTGGTACC
CTATTACTCTTGGCCTCCTCTAGTACACTCTATATTTTTTTATGCCTCGGTAATGATTTTCATTTTTTTT
TTCCACCTAGCGGATGACTCTTTTTTTTTCTTAGCGATTGGCATTATCACATAATGAATTATACATTATA
TAAAGTAATGTGATTTCTTCGAAGAATATACTAAAAAATGAGCAGGCAAGATAAACGAAGGCAAAGCTCG
AGATGGTAAGTAAAGGTGAAGAGACAACTATGGGGGTAATCAAACCAGACATGAAGATCAAACTGAAAAT
GGAAGGTAACGTTAATGGCCACGCGTTTGTTATTGAAGGTGAAGGAGAGGGGAAACCTTACGACGGAACC
AACACTATCAATTTGGAGGTTAAGGAAGGTGCACCATTACCATTCAGCTATGACATCTTAACAACTGCAT
TTTCATACGGCAACAGAGCTTTTACCAAGTACCCTGACGATATACCAAATTACTTCAAACAATCCTTTCC
TGAAGGTTATTCATGGGAGAGAACAATGACGTTTGAAGATAAGGGCATTGTCAAGGTCAAATCTGACATT
TCTATGGAAGAGGATTCATTCATCTACGAGATTCACCTCAAGGGCGAAAACTTCCCACCAAATGGTCCAG
TGATGCAAAAGGAAACTACTGGATGGGATGCTTCTACAGAAAGGATGTACGTGAGAGATGGAGTCTTAAA
AGGTGATGTTAAAATGAAGTTGCTACTTGAAGGTGGTGGCCATCATAGAGTTGATTTCAAAACAATCTAC
AGAGCCAAAAAGGCTGTAAAACTTCCTGATTATCATTTTGTGGATCATCGTATAGAAATTCTAAACCACG
ACAAAGATTACAATAAGGTCACTGTTTATGAAATAGCAGTTGCCAGAAATTCTACAGATGGAATGGATGA
ATTGTACAAAGGATCCATGAGAGAAGTTATTAGTATTAATGGTATGTTCGATTTGCCCGTCCAGGCTAGA
TCTTTTTTTTGTTAGTTCATTTTGGCGTTTCATCTTTCATTACTAACTTCAACGCAAAATTTTTTTTTTT
TTGATTTCTCTTTACAGTCGGTCAAGCTGGTTGTCAGATTGGTAATGCCTGTTGGGAATTATATTCCCTT
GAGCACGGTATTAAGCCGGATGGACATCTAGAAGATGGCCTTTCAAAGCCGAAGGGAGGAGAAGAGGGTT
TCTCCACGTTTTTCCATGAAACCGGCTACGGTAAGTTCGTTCCAAGGGCTATTTACGTGGATTTAGAGCC
CAACGTTATTGACGAAGTCCGTAACGGTCCTTACAAGGACTTGTTCCATCCAGAACAGTTGATCAGTGGT
AAGGAGGACGCGGCTAATAATTATGCAAGAGGCCATTACACCGTTGGTAGAGAAATTTTGGGCGATGTTC
TGGATAGGATTAGAAAACTGGCAGACCAATGTGATGGGTTACAAGGGTTCTTGTTTACCCATTCTCTTGG
TGGTGGTACTGGTTCCGGTCTAGGGTCCTTACTGTTGGAAGAACTATCCGCTGAATACGGTAAGAAATCC
AAGCTGGAATTTGCCGTATACCCTGCTCCACAAGTGTCTACTTCTGTGGTTGAGCCTTACAACACAGTTT
TAACTACACATACTACATTGGAACATGCAGATTGTACTTTCATGGTCGATAATGAGGCTATTTACGACAT
GTGCAAAAGAAACTTGGATATCCCAAGACCAAGCTTTGCAAACTTAAACAACCTAATTGCTCAAGTGGTA
TCATCTGTTACAGCATCATTGAGATTCGACGGTTCATTAAATGTAGATTTGAACGAATTTCAAACCAATT
TGGTTCCATATCCAAGAATTCATTTCCCCTTAGTTTCATATTCTCCAGTCTTATCCAAATCAAAGGCATT
CCATGAGTCCAACTCTGTGTCAGAAATTACAAACGCTTGTTTTGAACCTGGTAACCAGATGGTCAAGTGT
GATCCAAGAGATGGTAAATACATGGCTACTTGTCTGTTATACAGGGGTGATGTGGTAACAAGAGATGTTC
AAAGAGCTGTCGAGCAGGTGAAAAACAAGAAGACCGTCCAATTGGTTGATTGGTGTCCAACTGGTTTCAA
GATCGGTATTTGCTACGAACCTCCAACTGCCACACCAAACTCACAATTGGCCACTGTGGATAGGGCCGTC
TGTATGTTGTCAAATACCACATCCATTGCTGAGGCTTGGAAGAGAATCGATAGAAAATTCGATTTAATGT
ATGCCAAACGTGCTTTCGTCCACTGGTATGTCGGTGAAGGTATGGAAGAAGGTGAATTCACCGAAGCTAG
AGAAGATTTGGCTGCTTTAGAAAGAGATTACATCGAAGTGGGTGCCGACTCATACGCTGAGGAAGAGGAA
TTTTAAGGTTCACTCTCGCCCCCAACCTCCTTATCCTTTCTATATTTCAAGTATATTGTAAAAAAAAAAA
TTCCCCCTACTGTTATATCTCTTTGGTGATATCTTATCTATAATCTACTTATTATATTTCTCTAATATCT
ATGTACAAAAAATAAAAAAAAAAACCATTCTCCTTCTCTAACCTGCATTTGATGAAAGCTTAGTAAGTCT
CATCGTAGTTGATGGGCCAAAGACATTTGTACTTGTTTCATCAGATTCTTACATCACCCATTTCCATGAT
TATTTCACGGATTTCATTAGTAATTGCATTTTTGTATCCCTAGTTCCTTTTCTCCCGCCTTGCCGTCGAA
TTGAAAAAAAAAATGGAAATGAGGACATCTTCCATTGATATCCAGGACAAAGCAAGAGTAGAAGTAACTA
TTAGCAAGGAGAATTCCAAAAATAGTGAACTTCAAGGTAAGCAGATCTATAGTTTCAATATCTGATTTTC
TGCTTTTCAAAACTTAAAATTCATTAGAAGGTAAAACAAGAACCCGTAAAATTAAAGTTACCGATATTAT
CAGGTTTTTCACCCCATGTCTACTATCCCATTTAGAAAGAACTATGTGTTCAAAAACTGGGCCGGTCGAC
CTGCAGCGTACGAAGCTTCAGCTGGCGGCCGCGTTCTATAGTGTCACCTAAATCGTATGTGTATGATACA
TAAGGTTATGTATTAATTGTAGCCGCGTTCTAACGACAATATGTCCATATGGTGCACTCTCAGTACAATC
TGCTCTGATGCCGCATAGTTAAGCCAGCCCCGACACCCGCC
