>Addgene plasmid #50643 | pHIS3p:yomWasabi-Tub1+3'UTR::LEU2 | addgene partial sequence | sequence record 76869 | T7 5'-TAATACGACTCACTATAGGG-3'
CTAGTTAACTATGCGGCATCAGAGCAGATTGTACTGAGAGTGCACCATATCGACTACGTCGTTAAGGCCG
TTTCTGACAGAGTAAAATTCTTGAGGGAACTTTCACCATTATGGGAAATGGTTCAAGAAGGTATTGACTT
AAACTCCATCAAATGGTCAGGTCATTGAGTGTTTTTTATTTGTTGTATTTTTTTTTTTTTAGAGAAAATC
CTCCAATATATAAATTAGGAATCATAGTTTCATGATTTTCTGTTACACCTAACTTTTTGTGTGGTGCCCT
CCTCCTTGTCAATATTAATGTTAAAGTGCAATTCTTTTTCCTTATCACGTTGAGCCATTAGTATCAATTT
GCTTACCTGTATTCCTTTACATCCTCCTTTTTCTCCTTCTTGATAAATGTATGTAGATTGCGTATATAGT
TTCGTCTACCCTATGAACATATTCCATTTTGTAATTTCGTGTCGTTTCTATTATGAATTTCATTTATAAA
GTTTATGTACAAATATCATAAAAAAAGAGAATCTTTTTAAGCAAGGATTTTCTTAACTTCTTCGGCGACA
GCATCACCGACTTCGGTGGTACTGTTGGAACCACCTAAATCACCAGTTCTGATACCTGCATCCAAAACCT
TTTTAACTGCATCTTCAATGGCCTTACCTTCTTCAGGCAAGTTCAATGACAATTTCAACATCATTGCAGC
AGACAAGATAGTGGCGATAGGGTTGACCTTATTCTTTGGCAAATCTGGAGCAGAACCGTGGCATGGTTCG
TACAAACCAAATGCGGTGTTCTTGTCTGGCAAAGAGGCCAAGGACGCAGATGGCAACAAACCCAAGGAAC
CTGGGATAACGGAGGCTTCATCGGA
