>Addgene plasmid #50643 | pHIS3p:yomWasabi-Tub1+3'UTR::LEU2 | addgene partial sequence | sequence record 76870 | yTUB1-R 5'-TTGCGTTGAAGTTAGTAATGAAAGA-3'
GTACAATTCATCCATTCCATCTGTAGAATTTCTGGCAACTGCTATTTCATAAACAGTGACCTTATTGTAA
TCTTTGTCGTGGTTTAGAATTTCTATACGATGATCCACAAAATGATAATCAGGAAGTTTTACAGCCTTTT
TGGCTCTGTAGATTGTTTTGAAATCAACTCTATGATGGCCACCACCTTCAAGTAGCAACTTCATTTTAAC
ATCACCTTTTAAGACTCCATCTCTCACGTACATCCTTTCTGTAGAAGCATCCCATCCAGTAGTTTCCTTT
TGCATCACTGGACCATTTGGTGGGAAGTTTTCGCCCTTGAGGTGAATCTCGTAGATGAATGAATCCTCTT
CCATAGAAATGTCAGATTTGACCTTGACAATGCCCTTATCTTCAAACGTCATTGTTCTCTCCCATGAATA
ACCTTCAGGAAAGGATTGTTTGAAGTAATTTGGTATATCGTCAGGGTACTTGGTAAAAGCTCTGTTGCCG
TATGAAAATGCAGTTGTTAAGATGTCATAGCTGAATGGTAATGGTGCACCTTCCTTAACCTCCAAATTGA
TAGTGTTGGTTCCGTCGTAAGGTTTCCCCTCTCCTTCACCTTCAATAACAAACGCGTGGCCATTAACGTT
ACCTTCCATTTTCAGTTTGATCTTCATGTCTGGTTTGATTACCCCCATAGTTGTCTCTTCACCTTTACTT
ACCATCTCGAGCTTTGCCTTCGTTTATCTTGCCTGCTCATTTTTTAGTATATTCTTCGAAGAAATCACAT
TACTTTATATAATGTATAATTCATTATGTGATAATGCCAATCGCTAAGAAAAAAAAAGAGTCATCCGCTA
GGTGGAAAAAAAAAATGAAAATCATTACCGAGGCATAAAAAAA
