>Addgene plasmid #50643 | pHIS3p:yomWasabi-Tub1+3'UTR::LEU2 | addgene partial sequence | sequence record 78117 | Sp6 5'-ATTTAGGTGACACTATAG-3'
ACGCTGCAGGTCGACCGGCCCAGTTTTTGAACACATAGTTCTTTCTAAATGGGATAGTAGACATGGGGTG
AAAAACCTGATAATATCGGTAACTTTAATTTTACGGGTTCTTGTTTTACCTTCTAATGAATTTTAAGTTT
TGAAAAGCAGAAAATCAGATATTGAAACTATAGATCTGCTTACCTTGAAGTTCACTATTTTTGGAATTCT
CCTTGCTAATAGTTACTTCTACTCTTGCTTTGTCCTGGATATCAATGGAAGATGTCCTCATTTCCATTTT
TTTTTTCAATTCGACGGCAAGGCGGGAGAAAAGGAACTAGGGATACAAAAATGCAATTACTAATGAAATC
CGTGAAATAATCATGGAAATGGGTGATGTAAGAATCTGATGAAACAAGTACAAATGTCTTTGGCCCATCA
ACTACGATGAGACTTACTAAGCTTTCATCAAATGCAGGTTAGAGAAGGAGAATGGTTTTTTTTTTTATTT
TTTGTACATAGATATTAGAGAAATATAATAAGTAGATTATAGATAAGATATCACCAAAGAGATATAACAG
TAGGGGGAATTTTTTTTTTTACAATATACTTGAAATATAGAAAGGATAAGGAGGTTGGGGGCGAGAGTGA
ACCTTAAAATTCCTCTTCCTCAGCGTATGAGTCGGCACCCACTTCGATGTAATCTCTTTCTAAAGCAGCC
AAATCTTCTCTAGCTTCGGTGAATTCACCTTCTTCCATACCTTCACCGACATACCAGTGGACGAAAGCAC
GTTTGGCATACATTAAATCGAATTTTCTATCGATTCTCTTCCAAGCCTCAGCAATGGATGTGGTATTTGA
CAACATACAGACGGCCCTATCCACAGTGGCCAATTGTGA
